>Addgene plasmid #43932 | p3XFLAG-TAK1-WT | depositor full sequence | sequence record 59330 | p3XFLAG-TAK1-WT sequence 8012 bps
CCATTCGCCATTCAGGCTGCGCAACTGTTGGGAAGGGCGATCGGTGCGGGCCTCTTCGCTATTACGCCAG
CTGGCGAAAGGGGGATGTGCTGCAAGGCGATTAAGTTGGGTAACGCCAGGGTTTTCCCAGTCACGACGTT
GTAAAACGACGGCCAGTGCCAAGCTGATCTATACATTGAATCAATATTGGCAATTAGCCATATTAGTCAT
TGGTTATATAGCATAAATCAATATTGGCTATTGGCCATTGCATACGTTGTATCTATATCATAATATGTAC
ATTTATATTGGCTCATGTCCAATATGACCGCCATGTTGACATTGATTATTGACTAGTTATTAATAGTAAT
CAATTACGGGGTCATTAGTTCATAGCCCATATATGGAGTTCCGCGTTACATAACTTACGGTAAATGGCCC
GCCTGGCTGACCGCCCAACGACCCCCGCCCATTGACGTCAATAATGACGTATGTTCCCATAGTAACGCCA
ATAGGGACTTTCCATTGACGTCAATGGGTGGAGTATTTACGGTAAACTGCCCACTTGGCAGTACATCAAG
TGTATCATATGCCAAGTCCGCCCCCTATTGACGTCAATGACGGTAAATGGCCCGCCTGGCATTATGCCCA
GTACATGACCTTACGGGACTTTCCTACTTGGCAGTACATCTACGTATTAGTCATCGCTATTACCATGGTG
ATGCGGTTTTGGCAGTACACCAATGGGCGTGGATAGCGGTTTGACTCACGGGGATTTCCAAGTCTCCACC
CCATTGACGTCAATGGGAGTTTGTTTTGGCACCAAAATCAACGGGACTTTCCAAAATGTCGTAATAACCC
CGCCCCGTTGACGCAAATGGGCGGTAGGCGTGTACGGTGGGAGGTCTATATAAGCAGAGCTCGTTTAGTG
AACCGTCAGAATTAAGCTTGCGGCCGCGAATTCCAATGTCGACAGCCTCCGCCGCCTCGTCCTCCTCCTC
GTCTTCTGCCAGTGAGATGATCGAAGCGCCGTCGCAGGTCCTGAACTTCGAAGAGATCGACTACAAGGAG
ATCGAGGTGGAAGAGGTTGTCGGAAGAGGAGCTTTTGGAGTAGTTTGCAAAGCTAAGTGGAGAGCAAAAG
ATGTCGCTATTAAACAGATAGAAAGTGAGTCTGAGAGGAAGGCTTTCATTGTGGAGCTCCGGCAGTTGTC
GCGTGTGAACCATCCTAACATTGTCAAGTTGTACGGAGCCTGCCTGAATCCAGTATGTCTTGTGATGGAA
TATGCAGAGGGGGGCTCATTGTATAATGTGCTGCATGGTGCTGAACCATTGCCTTACTACACTGCTGCTC
ATGCCATGAGCTGGTGTTTACAGTGTTCCCAAGGAGTGGCTTACCTGCACAGCATGCAGCCCAAAGCGCT
GATTCACAGGGACCTCAAGCCTCCAAACTTGCTGCTGGTTGCAGGAGGGACAGTTCTAAAAATCTGCGAT
TTTGGTACAGCTTGTGACATCCAAACACACATGACCAATAATAAAGGGAGTGCTGCTTGGATGGCGCCTG
AAGTGTTTGAAGGTAGCAATTACAGTGAAAAGTGTGATGTCTTCAGCTGGGGTATTATCCTCTGGGAAGT
GATAACACGCCGGAAACCCTTCGATGAGATCGGTGGCCCAGCTTTCAGAATCATGTGGGCTGTTCATAAT
GGCACTCGACCACCACTGATCAAAAATTTACCTAAGCCCATTGAGAGCTTGATGACACGCTGTTGGTCTA
AGGACCCATCTCAGCGCCCTTCAATGGAGGAAATTGTGAAAATAATGACTCACTTGATGCGGTACTTCCC
AGGAGCGGATGAGCCATTACAGTATCCTTGTCAGTACTCTGATGAAGGGCAGAGCAACTCAGCCACCAGC
ACAGGCTCGTTCATGGACATTGCTTCTACAAATACCAGTAATAAAAGTGACACAAATATGGAACAGGTTC
CTGCCACAAACGACACTATTAAACGCTTGGAGTCAAAACTGTTGAAAAACCAGGCAAAGCAACAGAGTGA
ATCTGGACGCCTGAGCTTGGGAGCCTCTCGTGGGAGCAGTGTGGAGAGCTTGCCCCCCACTTCCGAGGGC
AAGAGGATGAGTGCTGACATGTCTGAAATAGAAGCCAGGATCGTGGCGACTGCAGGTAACGGGCAACCAA
GGCGTAGATCCATCCAAGACTTGACTGTTACTGGGACAGAACCTGGTCAGGTGAGCAGCCGGTCATCCAG
CCCTAGTGTCAGAATGATCACTACCTCAGGACCAACCTCAGAGAAGCCAGCTCGCAGTCACCCATGGACC
CCTGATGATTCCACAGACACCAATGGCTCAGATAACTCCATCCCAATGGCGTATCTTACACTGGATCACC
AGCTACAGCCTCTAGCGCCGTGCCCAAACTCCAAAGAATCCATGGCAGTGTTCGAACAGCACTGTAAAAT
GGCACAGGAGTATATGAAAGTTCAAACCGAAATCGCATTGTTACTACAGAGAAAGCAAGAACTAGTTGCA
GAATTGGACCAGGATGAAAAGGACCAGCAAAATACATCTCGTCTGGTACAGGAACATAAAAAGCTTTTAG
ATGAAAACAAAAGCCTTTCTACTTATTACCAGCAATGCAAAAAACAACTAGAGGTCATCAGAAGCCAACA
GCAGAAACGACAAGGCACTTCAGGATCCCGGGCTGACTACAAAGACCATGACGGTGATTATAAAGATCAT
GACATCGACTACAAGGATGACGATGACAAGTAGTGATCCCGGGTGGCATCCCTGTGACCCCTCCCCAGTG
CCTCTCCTGGCCCTGGAAGTTGCCACTCCAGTGCCCACCAGCCTTGTCCTAATAAAATTAAGTTGCATCA
TTTTGTCTGACTAGGTGTCCTTCTATAATATTATGGGGTGGAGGGGGGTGGTATGGAGCAAGGGGCAAGT
TGGGAAGACAACCTGTAGGGCCTGCGGGGTCTATTGGGAACCAAGCTGGAGTGCAGTGGCACAATCTTGG
CTCACTGCAATCTCCGCCTCCTGGGTTCAAGCGATTCTCCTGCCTCAGCCTCCCGAGTTGTTGGGATTCC
AGGCATGCATGACCAGGCTCAGCTAATTTTTGTTTTTTTGGTAGAGACGGGGTTTCACCATATTGGCCAG
GCTGGTCTCCAACTCCTAATCTCAGGTGATCTACCCACCTTGGCCTCCCAAATTGCTGGGATTACAGGCG
TGAACCACTGCTCCCTTCCCTGTCCTTCTGATTTTAAAATAACTATACCAGCAGGAGGACGTCCAGACAC
AGCATAGGCTACCTGGCCATGCCCAACCGGTGGGACATTTGAGTTGCTTGCTTGGCACTGTCCTCTCATG
CGTTGGGTCCACTCAGTAGATGCCTGTTGAATTGGGTACGCGGCCAGCTTGGCTGTGGAATGTGTGTCAG
TTAGGGTGTGGAAAGTCCCCAGGCTCCCCAGCAGGCAGAAGTATGCAAAGCATGCATCTCAATTAGTCAG
CAACCAGGTGTGGAAAGTCCCCAGGCTCCCCAGCAGGCAGAAGTATGCAAAGCATGCATCTCAATTAGTC
AGCAACCATAGTCCCGCCCCTAACTCCGCCCATCCCGCCCCTAACTCCGCCCAGTTCCGCCCATTCTCCG
CCCCATGGCTGACTAATTTTTTTTATTTATGCAGAGGCCGAGGCCGCCTCGGCCTCTGAGCTATTCCAGA
AGTAGTGAGGAGGCTTTTTTGGAGGAATTGATCAGCTTGGGATCTGATCAAGAGACAGGATGAGGATCGT
TTCGCATGATTGAACAAGATGGATTGCACGCAGGTTCTCCGGCCGCTTGGGTGGAGAGGCTATTCGGCTA
TGACTGGGCACAACAGACAATCGGCTGCTCTGATGCCGCCGTGTTCCGGCTGTCAGCGCAGGGGCGCCCG
GTTCTTTTTGTCAAGACCGACCTGTCCGGTGCCCTGAATGAACTGCAGGACGAGGCAGCGCGGCTATCGT
GGCTGGCCACGACGGGCGTTCCTTGCGCAGCTGTGCTCGACGTTGTCACTGAAGCGGGAAGGGACTGGCT
GCTATTGGGCGAAGTGCCGGGGCAGGATCTCCTGTCATCTCACCTTGCTCCTGCCGAGAAAGTATCCATC
ATGGCTGATGCAATGCGGCGGCTGCATACGCTTGATCCGGCTACCTGCCCATTCGACCACCAAGCGAAAC
ATCGCATCGAGCGAGCACGTACTCGGATGGAAGCCGGTCTTGTCGATCAGGATGATCTGGACGAAGAGCA
TCAGGGGCTCGCGCCAGCCGAACTGTTCGCCAGGCTCAAGGCGCGCATGCCCGACGGCGAGGATCTCGTC
GTGACCCATGGCGATGCCTGCTTGCCGAATATCATGGTGGAAAATGGCCGCTTTTCTGGATTCATCGACT
GTGGCCGGCTGGGTGTGGCGGACCGCTATCAGGACATAGCGTTGGCTACCCGTGATATTGCTGAAGAGCT
TGGCGGCGAATGGGCTGACCGCTTCCTCGTGCTTTACGGTATCGCCGCTCCCGATTCGCAGCGCATCGCC
TTCTATCGCCTTCTTGACGAGTTCTTCTGAGCGGGACTCTGGGGTTCGAAATGACCGACCAAGCGACGCC
CAACCTGCCATCACGAGATTTCGATTCCACCGCCGCCTTCTATGAAAGGTTGGGCTTCGGAATCGTTTTC
CGGGACGCCGGCTGGATGATCCTCCAGCGCGGGGATCTCATGCTGGAGTTCTTCGCCCACCCCGGGCTCG
ATCCCCTCGCGAGTTGGTTCAGCTGCTGCCTGAGGCTGGACGACCTCGCGGAGTTCTACCGGCAGTGCAA
ATCCGTCGGCATCCAGGAAACCAGCAGCGGCTATCCGCGCATCCATGCCCCCGAACTGCAGGAGTGGGGA
GGCACGATGGCCGCTTTGGTCGACCCGGACGGGACGCTCCTGCGCCTGATACAGAACGAATTGCTTGCAG
GCATCTCATGAGTGTGTCTTCCCGTTTTCCGCCTGAGGTCACTGCGTGGATGGAGCGCTGGCGCCTGCTG
CGCGACGGCGAGCTGCTCACCACCCACTCGCCAAGCTGGAACCGTAAAAAGGCCGCGTTGCTGGCGTTTT
TCCATAGGCTCCGCCGATCATAATCAGCCATACCACATTTGTAGAGGTTTTACTTGCTTTAAAAAACCTC
CCACACCTCCCCCTGAACCTGAAACATAAAATGAATGCAATTGTTGTTGTTAACTTGTTTATTGCAGCTT
ATAATGGTTACAAATAAAGCAATAGCATCACAAATTTCACAAATAAAGCATTTTTTTCACTGCATTCTAG
TTGTGGTTTGTCCAAACTCATCAATGTATCTTATCATGTCTGGATCAATTCCCTATAGTGAGTCGTATTA
AATTCGTAATCATGTCATAGCTGTTTCCTGTGTGAAATTGTTATCCGCTCACAATTCCACACAACATACG
AGCCGGAAGCATAAAGTGTAAAGCCTGGGGTGCCTAATGAGTGAGCTAACTCACATTAATTGCGTTGCGC
TCACTGCCCGCTTTCCAGTCGGGAAACCTGTCGTGCCAGCTGCATTAATGAATCGGCCAACGCGCGGGGA
GAGGCGGTTTGCGTATTGGGCGCTCTTCCGCTTCCTCGCTCACTGACTCGCTGCGCTCGGTCGTTCGGCT
GCGGCGAGCGGTATCAGCTCACTCAAAGGCGGTAATACGGTTATCCACAGAATCAGGGGATAACGCAGGA
AAGAACATGTGAGCAAAAGGCCAGCAAAAGGCCAGGAACCGTAAAAAGGCCGCGTTGCTGGCGTTTTTCC
ATAGGCTCCGCCCCCCTGACGAGCATCACAAAAATCGACGCTCAAGTCAGAGGTGGCGAAACCCGACAGG
ACTATAAAGATACCAGGCGTTTCCCCCTGGAAGCTCCCTCGTGCGCTCTCCTGTTCCGACCCTGCCGCTT
ACCGGATACCTGTCCGCCTTTCTCCCTTCGGGAAGCGTGGCGCTTTCTCATAGCTCACGCTGTAGGTATC
TCAGTTCGGTGTAGGTCGTTCGCTCCAAGCTGGGCTGTGTGCACGAACCCCCCGTTCAGCCCGACCGCTG
CGCCTTATCCGGTAACTATCGTCTTGAGTCCAACCCGGTAAGACACGACTTATCGCCACTGGCAGCAGCC
ACTGGTAACAGGATTAGCAGAGCGAGGTATGTAGGCGGTGCTACAGAGTTCTTGAAGTGGTGGCCTAACT
ACGGCTACACTAGAAGAACAGTATTTGGTATCTGCGCTCTGCTGAAGCCAGTTACCTTCGGAAAAAGAGT
TGGTAGCTCTTGATCCGGCAAACAAACCACCGCTGGTAGCGGTGGTTTTTTTGTTTGCAAGCAGCAGATT
ACGCGCAGAAAAAAAGGATCTCAAGAAGATCCTTTGATCTTTTCTACGGGGTCTGACGCTCAGTGGAACG
AAAACTCACGTTAAGGGATTTTGGTCATGAGATTATCAAAAAGGATCTTCACCTAGATCCTTTTAAATTA
AAAATGAAGTTTTAAATCAATCTAAAGTATATATGAGTAAACTTGGTCTGACAGTTACCAATGCTTAATC
AGTGAGGCACCTATCTCAGCGATCTGTCTATTTCGTTCATCCATAGTTGCCTGACTCCCCGTCGTGTAGA
TAACTACGATACGGGAGGGCTTACCATCTGGCCCCAGTGCTGCAATGATACCGCGAGACCCACGCTCACC
GGCTCCAGATTTATCAGCAATAAACCAGCCAGCCGGAAGGGCCGAGCGCAGAAGTGGTCCTGCAACTTTA
TCCGCCTCCATCCAGTCTATTAATTGTTGCCGGGAAGCTAGAGTAAGTAGTTCGCCAGTTAATAGTTTGC
GCAACGTTGTTGCCATTGCTACAGGCATCGTGGTGTCACGCTCGTCGTTTGGTATGGCTTCATTCAGCTC
CGGTTCCCAACGATCAAGGCGAGTTACATGATCCCCCATGTTGTGCAAAAAAGCGGTTAGCTCCTTCGGT
CCTCCGATCGTTGTCAGAAGTAAGTTGGCCGCAGTGTTATCACTCATGGTTATGGCAGCACTGCATAATT
CTCTTACTGTCATGCCATCCGTAAGATGCTTTTCTGTGACTGGTGAGTACTCAACCAAGTCATTCTGAGA
ATAGTGTATGCGGCGACCGAGTTGCTCTTGCCCGGCGTCAATACGGGATAATACCGCGCCACATAGCAGA
ACTTTAAAAGTGCTCATCATTGGAAAACGTTCTTCGGGGCGAAAACTCTCAAGGATCTTACCGCTGTTGA
GATCCAGTTCGATGTAACCCACTCGTGCACCCAACTGATCTTCAGCATCTTTTACTTTCACCAGCGTTTC
TGGGTGAGCAAAAACAGGAAGGCAAAATGCCGCAAAAAAGGGAATAAGGGCGACACGGAAATGTTGAATA
CTCATACTCTTCCTTTTTCAATATTATTGAAGCATTTATCAGGGTTATTGTCTCATGAGCGGATACATAT
TTGAATGTATTTAGAAAAATAAACAAATAGGGGTTCCGCGCACATTTCCCCGAAAAGTGCCACCTG
[124 nt withheld, positions 7557-7680]
C
[91 nt withheld, positions 7682-7772]
A
[49 nt withheld, positions 7774-7822]
CCTTTGACGTTGGAGTCCACGTTCTTT
[37 nt withheld, positions 7850-7886]
ACCCTATCTCGGTCTATTCTTTTGATTTATAAGGGATTTTGCCGATTTCGGCCTATTGGTTAAAAAATGA
GCTGATTTAACAAAAATTTAACGCGAATTTTAACAAAATATTAACGCTTACAATTT
Features (pLannotate 1.2.2; 22 found; start..end, strand, type, name):
      4..158     -  CDS            lacZα (fragment): LacZα fragment of β-galactosidase; lacZ fragment
    318..697     +  enhancer       CMV enhancer: human cytomegalovirus immediate early enhancer
    699..898     +  promoter       CMV promoter: human cytomegalovirus (CMV) immediate early promoter
    946..2682    +  CDS            Map3k7: M3K7_MOUSE - Also known as Tak1. Experimental evidence at protein level: Swiss-Prot protein existence level 1. Serine/threonine kinase which acts as an essential component of the MAP kinase signal transduction pathway. Plays an important role in the cascades of cellular responses evoked by changes in the environment. Mediates signal transduction of TRAF6, various cytokines including interleukin-1 (IL-1), transforming growth factor-beta (TGFB), TGFB-related factors like BMP2 and BMP4, toll-like receptors (TLR), tumor necrosis factor receptor CD40 and B-cell receptor (BCR) (PubMed:10748100, PubM
   2695..2760    +  CDS            3xFLAG: three tandem FLAG® epitope tags, followed by an enterokinase cleavage site
   2771..3393    +  polyA_signal   hGH poly(A) signal: human growth hormone polyadenylation signal
   3435..3732    +  promoter       SV40 promoter: SV40 enhancer and early promoter
   3786..4577    +  CDS            neo: KKA2_KLEPN - Also known as kan, nptII. Experimental evidence at protein level: Swiss-Prot protein existence level 1. Resistance to kanamycin, neomycin, paromomycin, ribostamycin, butirosin and gentamicin B. From Klebsiella pneumoniae.
   4601..4978    +  CDS            ble: BLE_KLEPN - Experimental evidence at protein level: Swiss-Prot protein existence level 1. Binding protein with a strong affinity to the bleomycin family of antibiotics. Binds to CL990; an antimitotic-antibiotic compound. From Klebsiella pneumoniae.
   5020..5079    +  CDS            str (fragment): STR_KLEPN - Protein inferred from homology: Swiss-Prot protein existence level 3. The aminoglycoside phosphotransferases achieve inactivation of their antibiotic substrates by phosphorylation. From Klebsiella pneumoniae.
   5102..5125    -  rep_origin     CloDF13 ori (fragment): Plasmids containing the CloDF13 (CDF) origin of replication can be propagated in E. coli cells that contain additional plasmids with compatible origins.
   5126..5209    +  CDS            large T antigen (fragment): large T antigen from SV40 (simian virus 40)
   5232..5366    +  polyA_signal   SV40 poly(A) signal: SV40 polyadenylation signal
   5372..5390    -  promoter       T7 promoter: promoter for bacteriophage T7 RNA polymerase
   5428..5444    -  protein_bind   lac operator: The lac repressor binds to the lac operator to inhibit transcription in E. coli. This inhibition can be relieved by adding lactose or isopropyl-β-D-thiogalactopyranoside (IPTG). lac repressor encoded by lacI
   5452..5482    -  promoter       lac promoter: promoter for the E. coli lac operon
   5497..5518    -  protein_bind   CAP binding site: CAP binding activates transcription in the presence of cAMP. E. coli catabolite activator protein
   5531..5623    -  CDS            lacI (fragment): lac repressor; lacI; The lac repressor binds to the lac operator to inhibit transcription in E. coli. This inhibition can be relieved by adding lactose or isopropyl-β-D-thiogalactopyranoside (IPTG).
   5806..6394    -  rep_origin     ori: high-copy-number ColE1/pMB1/pBR322/pUC origin of replication
   6565..7425    -  CDS            AmpR: β-lactamase; bla; confers resistance to ampicillin, carbenicillin, and related antibiotics
   7426..7530    -  promoter       AmpR promoter: bla
   7557..7985    +  rep_origin     f1 ori (sequence partly withheld): f1 bacteriophage origin of replication; arrow indicates direction of (+) strand synthesis
