[The description below was written by a language model from this plasmid's Addgene catalogue record and pLannotate feature annotations shown in this document.]
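Description:
p3XFLAG-TAK1-WT is a mammalian expression plasmid built on the commercial p3xFLAG-CMV-14 backbone and carrying the wild-type mouse Map3k7 coding sequence, which encodes transforming growth factor-beta-activated kinase 1 (TAK1). The insert was cloned between EcoRI and BamHI sites, both retained. It sits downstream of the human cytomegalovirus immediate early enhancer and promoter, so it is expressed strongly and constitutively in transfected mammalian cells. The TAK1 open reading frame is followed by the backbone-encoded 3xFLAG epitope, placing three tandem FLAG tags at the C terminus of the kinase, and the transcript is terminated by the human growth hormone polyadenylation signal. The tag allows detection by immunoblotting and recovery of TAK1 and its binding partners by anti-FLAG immunoprecipitation.

A second mammalian cassette uses the SV40 enhancer/early promoter to drive the neomycin phosphotransferase gene, ending in an SV40 polyadenylation signal, which permits G418 selection of stable cell lines. The annotation also picks up adjacent ble and a str fragment after neo, probably carried over from the transposon source of the marker; the catalogue lists only neomycin as the selectable marker. In E. coli the plasmid is maintained at high copy through a ColE1/pUC-type origin and selected with ampicillin via beta-lactamase. An f1 origin is present for single-stranded DNA production, along with residual lac-derived fragments and a T7 promoter. The associated publication concerns TAK1-dependent signalling and its functional interaction with TAB2/TAB3, so this construct most likely served as the wild-type reference for overexpression, interaction and signalling studies of the kinase.
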