Addgene plasmid #43932: p3XFLAG-TAK1-WT
Depositing lab: Bryant Darnay. Depositing organization: University of Texas MD Anderson Cancer Center. Publication: TAK1-dependent signaling requires functional interaction with TAB2/TAB3. Besse A, Lamothe B, Campos AD, Webster WK, Maddineni U, Lin SC, Wu H, Darnay BG. J Biol Chem. 2007 Feb 9;282(6):3918-28. Epub 2006 Dec 8. 10.1074/jbc.M608867200 PubMed 17158449.
Backbone
  Vector backbone: p3xFLAG-CMV-14
  Backbone manufacturer: Sigma
  Backbone size w/o insert (bp): 6360
  Total vector size (bp): 8012
  Vector type: Mammalian Expression
  Selectable markers: Neomycin (select with G418)
Growth in bacteria
  Bacterial resistance: Ampicillin, 100 μg/mL
  Growth temperature: 37°C
  Growth strain: DH5alpha
  Copy number: High Copy
Gene/Insert
  Gene/Insert name: Transforming growth factor-beta-activated kinase 1 (alt names: Tak1; Map3k7)
  Species: M. musculus (mouse)
  Insert size (bp): 1810
  GenBank ID: NM_172688.3
  Entrez Gene: Map3k7 (a.k.a. B430101B05, Tak1)
  Tag / fusion protein: 3XFLAG (C terminal on backbone)
  Cloning method: Restriction Enzyme; 5′ cloning site EcoRI (not destroyed); 3′ cloning site BamHI (not destroyed)
  Sequencing primers: 5′ CMV Forward; 3′ hGH-PA-R
Terms and licenses: Academic/Nonprofit Terms; Industry Terms: Not Available to Industry
How to cite: p3XFLAG-TAK1-WT was a gift from Bryant Darnay (Addgene plasmid # 43932)
