>Addgene plasmid #43932 | p3XFLAG-TAK1-WT | addgene partial sequence | sequence record 60255 | CMV-F 5'-CGCAAATGGGCGGTAGGCGTG-3'
TTAGTGAACCGTCAGAATTAAGCTTGCGGCCGCGAATTCCAATGTCGACAGCCTCCGCCGCCTCGTCCTC
CTCCTCGTCTTCTGCCAGTGAGATGATCGAAGCGCCGTCGCAGGTCCTGAACTTCGAAGAGATCGACTAC
AAGGAGATCGAGGTGGAAGAGGTTGTCGGAAGAGGAGCTTTTGGAGTAGTTTGCAAAGCTAAGTGGAGAG
CAAAAGATGTCGCTATTAAACAGATAGAAAGTGAGTCTGAGAGGAAGGCTTTCATTGTGGAGCTCCGGCA
GTTGTCGCGTGTGAACCATCCTAACATTGTCAAGTTGTACGGAGCCTGCCTGAATCCAGTATGTCTTGTG
ATGGAATATGCAGAGGGGGGCTCATTGTATAATGTGCTGCATGGTGCTGAACCATTGCCTTACTACACTG
CTGCTCATGCCATGAGCTGGTGTTTACAGTGTTCCCAAGGAGTGGCTTACCTGCACAGCATGCAGCCCAA
AGCGCTGATTCACAGGGACCTCAAGCCTCCAAACTTGCTGCTGGTTGCAGGAGGGACAGTTCTAAAAATC
TGCGATTTTGGTACAGCTTGTGACATCCAAACACACATGACCAATAATAAAGGGAGTGCTGCTTGGATGG
CGCCTGAAGTGTTTGAAGGTAGCAATTACAGTGAAAAGTGTGATGTCTTCAGCTGGGGTATTATCCTCTG
GGAAGTGATAACACGCCGGAAACCCTTCGATGAGATCGGTGGCCCAGCTTTCAGAATCATGTGGGCTGTT
CATAATGGCACTCGACCACCACTGATCAAAAATTTACCTAAGCCCATTGAGAGCTTGATGACACGCTGTT
GGT
