>Addgene plasmid #43932 | p3XFLAG-TAK1-WT | addgene partial sequence | sequence record 60850 | hGH-pA-R 5'-CCAGCTTGGTTCCCAATAGA-3'
ACTTGCCCCTTGCTCCATACCACCCCCCTCCACCCCATAATATTATAGAAGGACACCTAGTCAGACAAAA
TGATGCAACTTAATTTTATTAGGACAAGGCTGGTGGGCACTGGAGTGGCAACTTCCAGGGCCAGGAGAGG
CACTGGGGAGGGGTCACAGGGATGCCACCCGGGATCACTACTTGTCATCGTCATCCTTGTAGTCGATGTC
ATGATCTTTATAATCACCGTCATGGTCTTTGTAGTCAGCCCGGGATCCTGAAGTGCCTTGTCGTTTCTGC
TGTTGGCTTCTGATGACCTCTAGTTGTTTTTTGCATTGCTGGTAATAAGTAGAAAGGCTTTTGTTTTCAT
CTAAAAGCTTTTTATGTTCCTGTACCAGACGAGATGTATTTTGCTGGTCCTTTTCATCCTGGTCCAATTC
TGCAACTAGTTCTTGCTTTCTCTGTAGTAACAATGCGATTTCGGTTTGAACTTTCATATACTCCTGTGCC
ATTTTACAGTGCTGTTCGAACACTGCCATGGATTCTTTGGAGTTTGGGCACGGCGCTAGAGGCTGTAGCT
GGTGATCCAGTGTAAGATACGCCATTGGGATGGAGTTATCTGAGCCATTGGTGTCTGTGGAATCATCAGG
GGTCCATGGGTGACTGCGAGCTGGCTTCTCTGAGGTTGGTCCTGAGGTAGTGATCATTCTGACACTAGGG
CTGGATGACCGGCTGCTCACCTGACCAGGTTCTGTCCCAGTAACAGTCAAGTCTTGGATGGATCTACGCC
TTGGTTGCCCGTTACCTGCAGTCGCCACGATCCTGGCTTCTATTTCAGACATGTCAGCACTCATCCTCTT
GCCCTCGGAAGTGGGGGG
